Addgene plasmid #131452: pDA019
Purpose: (Empty Backbone) control expression vector
Depositing lab: Kathleen Burns. Depositing organization: Johns Hopkins University and School of Medicine. Publication: Cell fitness screens reveal a conflict between LINE-1 retrotransposition and DNA replication. Ardeljan D, Steranka JP, Liu C, Li Z, Taylor MS, Payer LM, Gorbounov M, Sarnecki JS, Deshpande V, Hruban RH, Boeke JD, Fenyo D, Wu PH, Smogorzewska A, Holland AJ, Burns KH. Nat Struct Mol Biol. 2020 Feb;27(2):168-178. doi: 10.1038/s41594-020-0372-1. Epub 2020 Feb 10. PubMed 32042151.
Backbone
  Vector backbone: pCEP4
  Modifications to backbone: Hygromycin replaced with Puromycin, CMV replaced with Tet (2nd) promoter
  Vector type: Mammalian Expression
  Selectable markers: Puromycin
Growth in bacteria
  Bacterial resistance: Ampicillin, 100 μg/mL
  Growth temperature: 37°C
  Growth strain: DH5alpha
  Copy number: Unknown
Terms and licenses: Academic/Nonprofit Terms; Industry Terms: Not Available to Industry
How to cite: pDA019 was a gift from Kathleen Burns (Addgene plasmid # 131452 ; http://n2t.net/addgene:131452 ; RRID:Addgene_131452)
