[The description below was written by a language model from this plasmid's Addgene catalogue record and pLannotate feature annotations shown in this document.]
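Description:
pDA019 is an empty mammalian expression vector built on the episomal pCEP4 backbone and deposited as a control expression plasmid. Two changes were made to the parent vector: the CMV promoter was swapped for a tetracycline-responsive promoter, annotated as the tight TRE (seven tet operators upstream of a minimal CMV promoter), and the hygromycin marker was replaced with puromycin resistance. The TRE is followed after a short gap by an SV40 polyadenylation signal, with no coding sequence annotated between them, consistent with an empty cassette. Because a TRE requires a tetracycline-controlled transactivator and none is annotated here, inducible expression would depend on a transactivator supplied separately by the host cell or another construct.

The plasmid retains the Epstein-Barr virus oriP origin and the EBNA1 gene, which together allow it to replicate and persist as an extrachromosomal episome in suitable primate cells rather than relying on integration. Transfected cells are selected through puromycin N-acetyltransferase driven by the SV40 enhancer/early promoter and terminated by an SV40 poly(A) signal; a short hygromycin-resistance fragment and the HSV TK poly(A) signal remain as remnants of the original marker cassette. Propagation in E. coli uses a ColE1/pUC-type origin and ampicillin resistance. Various small fragments called as EBV, HSV or pBR322 genes are backbone carry-over, not functional payload.

Two sequence records are provided. The roughly 9.9 kb long-read assembly shows an intact EBNA1, whereas the shorter, roughly 9.3 kb record splits EBNA1 into two overlapping fragments, possibly reflecting collapse of its repetitive region during assembly. The associated publication concerns LINE-1 retrotransposition, suggesting the vector serves as the no-insert control for inducible expression constructs, though the record does not state this.
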