Features (pLannotate 1.2.2; 26 found; start..end, strand, type, name):
      1..315     +  promoter       tight TRE promoter: Tet-responsive promoter PTight, consisting of seven tet operator sequences followed by the minimal CMV promoter
    385..519     -  polyA_signal   SV40 poly(A) signal: SV40 polyadenylation signal
    542..625     -  CDS            large T antigen (fragment): large T antigen from SV40 (simian virus 40)
    628..668     +  CDS            rop (fragment): Rop protein, which maintains plasmids at low copy number; rop
    780..798     -  misc_feature   MCS (fragment): pUC18/19 multiple cloning site
   1244..3033    -  rep_origin     oriP: Epstein-Barr virus oriP replication origin (Yates et al., 2000)
   3034..3252    -  CDS            gL (fragment): GL_EBVB9 - Experimental evidence at protein level: Swiss-Prot protein existence level 1. The heterodimer glycoprotein H-glycoprotein L is required for the fusion of viral and plasma membranes leading to virus entry into the host cell. Acts as a functional inhibitor of gH and maintains gH in an inhibited form. Upon binding to host integrins, gL dissociates from gH leading to activation of the viral fusion glycoproteins gB and gH. Fusion of EBV with B-lymphocytes requires the additional receptor- binding protein gp42, which forms a complex with gH/gL. The heterodimer gH/gL targets also host EPHA
   3335..5260    -  CDS            EBNA1: Epstein-Barr nuclear antigen 1, also known as EBNA-1 crucial for latent viral infection, and for episomal amplification of vectors containing the oriP origin (Okita et al., 2013)
   5298..5642    -  CDS            BRRF2_EBVB9 (fragment): Protein inferred from homology: Swiss-Prot protein existence level 3. From Epstein-Barr virus (strain B95-8) (HHV-4) (Human herpesvirus 4).
   5645..5668    -  promoter       tet promoter (fragment): E. coli promoter for tetracycline efflux protein gene
   5781..5885    +  promoter       AmpR promoter: bla
   5886..6746    +  CDS            AmpR: β-lactamase; bla; confers resistance to ampicillin, carbenicillin, and related antibiotics
   6917..7505    +  rep_origin     ori: high-copy-number ColE1/pMB1/pBR322/pUC origin of replication
   7691..7790    -  misc_feature   bom (fragment): basis of mobility region from pBR322
   7800..8129    +  promoter       SV40 promoter: SV40 enhancer and early promoter
   8130..8151    -  misc_feature   MCS (fragment): pUC18/19 multiple cloning site
   8222..8821    +  CDS            PuroR: puromycin N-acetyltransferase; pac from Streptomyces alboniger; confers resistance to puromycin
   8871..8936    +  CDS            dmpM (fragment): DMPM_STRAD - Protein inferred from homology: Swiss-Prot protein existence level 3. From Streptomyces alboniger.
   8945..9028    +  CDS            large T antigen (fragment): large T antigen from SV40 (simian virus 40)
   9051..9185    +  polyA_signal   SV40 poly(A) signal: SV40 polyadenylation signal
   9186..9252    +  CDS            HygR (fragment): hygromycin B phosphotransferase confers resistance to hygromycin
   9294..9342    +  polyA_signal   HSV TK poly(A) signal: herpes simplex virus thymidine kinase polyadenylation signal (Cole and Stacy, 1985)
   9433..9449    -  polyA_signal   bGH poly(A) signal (fragment): bovine growth hormone polyadenylation signal
   9542..9766    +  CDS            gH (fragment): GH_HHV11 - Experimental evidence at protein level: Swiss-Prot protein existence level 1. The heterodimer glycoprotein H-glycoprotein L is required for the fusion of viral and plasma membranes leading to virus entry into the host cell. Following initial binding to host receptor, membrane fusion is mediated by the fusion machinery composed of gB and the heterodimer gH/gL. May also be involved in the fusion between the virion envelope and the outer nuclear membrane during virion morphogenesis. From Human herpesvirus 1 (strain 17) (HHV-1) (Human herpes simplex virus 1).
   9771..9787    +  promoter       tet promoter (fragment): E. coli promoter for tetracycline efflux protein gene
   9797..9822    -  CDS            bla(M) (fragment): β-lactamase lacking the signal sequence; bla(M); allows cytosolic expression of β-lactamase
>Addgene plasmid #131452 | pDA019 | addgene full sequence | sequence record 468641 | Addgene Long Read Sequencing Result
GAGTTTACTCCCTATCAGTGATAGAGAACGTATGTCGAGTTTACTCCCTATCAGTGATAGAGAACGATGT
CGAGTTTACTCCCTATCAGTGATAGAGAACGTATGTCGAGTTTACTCCCTATCAGTGATAGAGAACGTAT
GTCGAGTTTACTCCCTATCAGTGATAGAGAACGTATGTCGAGTTTATCCCTATCAGTGATAGAGAACGTA
TGTCGAGTTTACTCCCTATCAGTGATAGAGAACGTATGTCGAGGTAGGCGTGTACGGTGGGAGGCCTATA
TAAGCAGAGCTCGTTTAGTGAACCGTCAGATCGCCTGGAGCGGCCGCGTTTAAACTTAATTAAGGCGCGC
CATGCGCACGTATACCACGTGCTTAAGTTCGAAGGATCCAGACATGATAAGATACATTGATGAGTTTGGA
CAAACCACAACTAGAATGCAGTGAAAAAAATGCTTTATTTGTGAAATTTGTGATGCTATTGCTTTATTTG
TAACCATTATAAGCTGCAATAAACAAGTTAACAACAACAATTGCATTCATTTTATGTTTCAGGTTCAGGG
GGAGGTGTGGGAGGTTTTTTAAAGCAAGTAAAACCTCTACAAATGTGGTATGGCTGATTATGATCCGGCT
GCCTCGCGCGTTTCGGTGATGACGGTGAAAACCTCTGACACATGCAGCTCCCGGAGACGGTCACAGCTTG
TCTGTAAGCGGATGCCGGGAGCAGACAAGCCCGTCAGGGCGCGTCAGCGGGTGTTGGCGGGTGTCGGGGC
GCAGCCATGAGGTCGACTCTAGAGGATCGATCCCCGCCCCGGACGAACTAAACCTGACTACGACATCTCT
GCCCCTTCTTCGCGGGGCAGTGCATGTAATCCCTTCAGTTGGTTGGTACAACTTGCCAACTGGGCCCTGT
TCCACATGTGACACGGGGGGGGACCAAACACAAAGGGGTTCTCTGACTGTAGTTGACATCCTTATAAATG
GATGTGCACATTTGCCAACACTGAGTGGCTTTCATCCTGGAGCAGACTTTGCAGTCTGTGGACTGCAACA
CAACATTGCCTTTATGTGTAACTCTTGGCTGAAGCTCTTACACCAATGCTGGGGGACATGTACCTCCCAG
GGGCCCAGGAAGACTACGGGAGGCTACACCAACGTCAATCAGAGGGGCCTGTGTAGCTACCGATAAGCGG
ACCCTCAAGAGGGCATTAGCAATAGTGTTTATAAGGCCCCCTTGTTAACCCTAAACGGGTAGCATATGCT
TCCCGGGTAGTAGTATATACTATCCAGACTAACCCTAATTCAATAGCATATGTTACCCAACGGGAAGCAT
ATGCTATCGAATTAGGGTTAGTAAAAGGGTCCTAAGGAACAGCGATATCTCCCACCCCATGAGCTGTCAC
GGTTTTATTTACATGGGGTCAGGATTCCACGAGGGTAGTGAACCATTTTAGTCACAAGGGCAGTGGCTGA
AGATCAAGGAGCGGGCAGTGAACTCTCCTGAATCTTCGCCTGCTTCTTCATTCTCCTTCGTTTAGCTAAT
AGAATAACTGCTGAGTTGTGAACAGTAAGGTGTATGTGAGGTGCTCGAAAACAAGGTTTCAGGTGACGCC
CCCAGAATAAAATTTGGACGGGGGGTTCAGTGGTGGCATTGTGCTATGACACCAATATAACCCTCACAAA
CCCCTTGGGCAATAAATACTAGTGTAGGAATGAAACATTCTGAATATCTTTAACAATAGAAATCCATGGG
GTGGGGACAAGCCGTAAAGACTGGATGTCCATCTCACACGAATTTATGGCTATGGGCAACACATAATCCT
AGTGCAATATGATACTGGGGTTATTAAGATGTGTCCCAGGCAGGGACCAAGACAGGTGAACCATGTTGTT
ACACTCTATTTGTAACAAGGGGAAAGAGAGTGGACGCCGACAGCAGCGGACTCCACTGGTTGTCTCTAAC
ACCCCCGAAAATTAAACGGGGCTCCACGCCAATGGGGCCCATAAACAAAGACAAGTGGCCACTCTTTTTT
TTGAAATTGTGGAGTGGGGGCACGCGTCAGCCCCCACACGCCGCCCTGCGGTTTTGGACTGTAAAATAAG
GGTGTAATAACTTGGCTGATTGTAACCCCGCTAACCACTGCGGTCAAACCACTTGCCCACAAAACCACTA
ATGGCACCCCGGGGAATACCTGCATAAGTAGGTGGGCGGGCCAAGATAGGGGCGCGATTGCTGCGATCTG
GAGGACAAATTACACACACTTGCGCCTGAGCGCCAAGCACAGGGTTGTTGGTCCTCATATTCACGAGGTC
GCTGAGAGCACGGTGGGCTAATGTTGCCATGGGTAGCATATACTACCCAAATATCTGGATAGCATATGCT
ATCCTAATCTATATCTGGGTAGCATAGGCTATCCTAATCTATATCTGGGTAGCATATGCTATCCTAATCT
ATATCTGGGTAGTATATGCTATCCTAATTTATATCTGGGTAGCATAGGCTATCCTAATCTATATCTGGGT
AGCATATGCTATCCTAATCTATATCTGGGTAGTATATGCTATCCTAATCTGTATCCGGGTAGCATATGCT
ATCCTAATAGAGATTAGGGTAGTATATGCTATCCTAATTTATATCTGGGTAGCATATACTACCCAAATAT
CTGGATAGCATATGCTATCCTAATCTATATCTGGGTAGCATATGCTATCCTAATCTATATCTGGGTAGCA
TAGGCTATCCTAATCTATATCTGGGTAGCATATGCTATCCTAATCTATATCTGGGTAGTATATGCTATCC
TAATTTATATCTGGGTAGCATAGGCTATCCTAATCTATATCTGGGTAGCATATGCTATCCTAATCTATAT
CTGGGTAGTATATGCTATCCTAATCTGTATCCGGGTAGCATATGCTATCCTCATGCATATACAGTCAGCA
TATGATACCCAGTAGTAGAGTGGGAGTGCTATCCTTTGCATATGCCGCCACCTCCCAAGGGGGCGTGAAT
TTTCGCTGCTTGTCCTTTTCCTGCTGGTTGCTCCCATTCTTAGGTGAATTTAAGGAGGCCAGGCTAAAGC
CGTCGCATGTCTGATTGCTCACCAGGTAAATGTCGCTAATGTTTTCCAACGCGAGAAGGTGTTGAGCGCG
GAGCTGAGTGACGTGACAACATGGGTATGCCCAATTGCCCCATGTTGGGAGGACGAAAATGGTGACAAGA
CAGATGGCCAGAAATACACCAACAGCACGCATGATGTCTACTGGGGATTTATTCTTTAGTGCGGGGGAAT
ACACGGCTTTTAATACGATTGAGGGCGTCTCCTAACAAGTTACATCACTCCTGCCCTTCCTCACCCTCAT
CTCCATCACCTCCTTCATCTCCGTCATCTCCGTCATCACCCTCCGCGGCAGCCCCTTCCACCATAGGTGG
AAACCAGGGAGGCAAATCTACTCCATCGTCAAAGCTGCACACAGTCACCCTGATATTGCAGGTAGGAGCG
GGCTTTGTCATAACAAGGTCCTTAATCGCATCCTTCAAAACCTCAGCAAATATATGAGTTTGTAAAAAGA
CCATGAAATAACAGACAATGGACTCCCTTAGCGGGCCAGGTTGTGGGCCGGGTCCAGGGGCCATTCCAAA
GGGGAGACGACTCAATGGTGTAAGACGACATTGTGGAATAGCAAGGGCAGTTCCTCGCCTTAGGTTGTAA
AGGGAGGTCTTACTACCTCCATATACGAACACACCGGCGACCCAAGTTCCTTCGTCGGTAGTCCTTTCTA
CGTGACTCCTAGCCAGGAGAGCTCTTAAACCTTCTGCAATGTTCTCAAATTTCGGGTTGGAACCTCCTTG
ACCACGATGCTTTCCAAACCACCCTCCTTTTTTGCGCCTGCCTCCATCACCCTGACCCCGGGGTCCAGTG
CTTGGGCCTTCTCCTGGGTCATCTGCGGGGCCCTGCTCTATCGCTCCCGGGGGCACGTCAGGCTCACCAT
CTGGGCCACCTTCTTGGTGGTATTCAAAATAATCGGCTTCCCCTACAGGGTGGAAAAATGGCCTTCTACC
TGGAGGGGGCCTGCGCGGTGGAGACCCGGATGATGATGACTGACTACTGGGACTCCTGGGCCTCTTTTCT
CCACGTCCACGACCTCTCCCCCTGGCTCTTTCACGACTTCCCCCCCTGGCTCTTTCACGTCCTCTACCCC
GGCGGCCTCCACTACCTCCTCGACCCCGGCCTCCACTACCTCCTCGACCCCGGCCTCCACTGCCTCCTCG
ACCCCGGCCTCCACCTCCTGCTCCTGCCCCTCCTGCTCCTGCCCCTCCTCCTGCTCCTGCCCCTCCTGCC
CCTCCTGCTCCTGCCCCTCCTGCCCCTCCTGCTCCTGCCCCTCCTGCCCCTCCTGCTCCTGCCCCTCCTG
CCCCTCCTCCTGCTCCTGCCCCTCCTGCCCCTCCTCCTGCTCCTGCCCCTCCTGCCCCTCCTGCTCCTGC
CCCTCCTGCCCCTCCTGCTCCTGCCCCTCCTGCCCCTCCTGCTCCTGCCCCTCCTGCTCCTGCCCCTCCT
GCTCCTGCCCCTCCTGCTCCTGCCCCTCCTGCCCCTCCTGCCCCTCCTCCTGCTCCTGCCCCTCCTGCTC
CTGCCCCTCCTGCCCCTCCTGCCCCTCCTGCTCCTGCCCCTCCTCCTGCTCCTGCCCCTCCTGCCCCTCC
TGCCCCTCCTCCTGCTCCTGCCCCTCCTGCCCCTCCTCCTGCTCCTGCCCCTCCTCCTGCTCCTGCCCCT
CCTGCCCCTCCTGCCCCTCCTCCTGCTCCTGCCCCTCCTGCCCCTCCTCCTGCTCCTGCCCCTCCTCCTG
CTCCTGCCCCTCCTGCCCCTCCTGCCCCTCCTCCTGCTCCTGCCCCTCCTCCTGCTCCTGCCCCTCCTGC
CCCTCCTGCCCCTCCTGCCCCTCCTCCTGCTCCTGCCCCTCCTCCTGCTCCTGCCCCTCCTGCTCCTGCC
CCTCCCGCTCCTGCTCCTGCTCCTGTTCCACCGTGGGTCCCTTTGCAGCCAATGCAACTTGGACGTTTTT
GGGGTCTCCGGACACCATCTCTATGTCTTGGCCCTGATCCTGAGCCGCCCGGGGCTCCTGGTCTTCCGCC
TCCTCGTCCTCGTCCTCTTCCCCGTCCTCGTCCATGGTTATCACCCCCTCTTCTTTGAGGTCCACTGCCG
CCGGAGCCTTCTGGTCCAGATGTGTCTCCCTTCTCTCCTAGGCCATTTCCAGGTCCTGTACCTGGCCCCT
CGTCAGACATGATTCACACTAAAAGAGATCAATAGACATCTTTATTAGACGACGCTCAGTGAATACAGGG
AGTGCAGACTCCTGCCCCCTCCAACAGCCCCCCCACCCTCATCCCCTTCATGGTCGCTGTCAGACAGATC
CAGGTCTGAAAATTCCCCATCCTCCGAACCATCCTCGTCCTCATCACCAATTACTCGCAGCCCGGAAAAC
TCCCGCTGAACATCCTCAAGATTTGCGTCCTGAGCCTCAAGCCAGGCCTCAAATTCCTCGTCCCCCTTTT
TGCTGGACGGTAGGGATGGGGATTCTCGGGACCCCTCCTCTTCCTCTTCAAGGTCACCAGACAGAGATGC
TACTGGGGCAACGGAAGAAAAGCTGGGTGCGGCCTGTGAGGATCAGCTTATCGATGATAAGCTGTCAAAC
ATGAGAATTCTTGAAGACGAAAGGGCCTCGTGATACGCCTATTTTTATAGGTTAATGTCATGATAATAAT
GGTTTCTTAGACGTCAGGTGGCACTTTTCGGGGAAATGTGCGCGGAACCCCTATTTGTTTATTTTTCTAA
ATACATTCAAATATGTATCCGCTCATGAGACAATAACCCTGATAAATGCTTCAATAATATTGAAAAAGGA
AGAGTATGAGTATTCAACATTTCCGTGTCGCCCTTATTCCCTTTTTTGCGGCATTTTGCCTTCCTGTTTT
TGCTCACCCAGAAACGCTGGTGAAAGTAAAAGATGCTGAAGATCAGTTGGGTGCACGAGTGGGTTACATC
GAACTGGATCTCAACAGCGGTAAGATCCTTGAGAGTTTTCGCCCCGAAGAACGTTTTCCAATGATGAGCA
CTTTTAAAGTTCTGCTATGTGGCGCGGTATTATCCCGTGTTGACGCCGGGCAAGAGCAACTCGGTCGCCG
CATACACTATTCTCAGAATGACTTGGTTGAGTACTCACCAGTCACAGAAAAGCATCTTACGGATGGCATG
ACAGTAAGAGAATTATGCAGTGCTGCCATAACCATGAGTGATAACACTGCGGCCAACTTACTTCTGACAA
CGATCGGAGGACCGAAGGAGCTAACCGCTTTTTTGCACAACATGGGGGATCATGTAACTCGCCTTGATCG
TTGGGAACCGGAGCTGAATGAAGCCATACCAAACGACGAGCGTGACACCACGATGCCTGCAGCAATGGCA
ACAACGTTGCGCAAACTATTAACTGGCGAACTACTTACTCTAGCTTCCCGGCAACAATTAATAGACTGGA
TGGAGGCGGATAAAGTTGCAGGACCACTTCTGCGCTCGGCCCTTCCGGCTGGCTGGTTTATTGCTGATAA
ATCTGGAGCCGGTGAGCGTGGGTCTCGCGGTATCATTGCAGCACTGGGGCCAGATGGTAAGCCCTCCCGT
ATCGTAGTTATCTACACGACGGGGAGTCAGGCAACTATGGATGAACGAAATAGACAGATCGCTGAGATAG
GTGCCTCACTGATTAAGCATTGGTAACTGTCAGACCAAGTTTACTCATATATACTTTAGATTGATTTAAA
ACTTCATTTTTAATTTAAAAGGATCTAGGTGAAGATCCTTTTTGATAATCTCATGACCAAAATCCCTTAA
CGTGAGTTTTCGTTCCACTGAGCGTCAGACCCCGTAGAAAAGATCAAAGGATCTTCTTGAGATCCTTTTT
TTCTGCGCGTAATCTGCTGCTTGCAAACAAAAAAACCACCGCTACCAGCGGTGGTTTGTTTGCCGGATCA
AGAGCTACCAACTCTTTTTCCGAAGGTAACTGGCTTCAGCAGAGCGCAGATACCAAATACTGTCCTTCTA
GTGTAGCCGTAGTTAGGCCACCACTTCAAGAACTCTGTAGCACCGCCTACATACCTCGCTCTGCTAATCC
TGTTACCAGTGGCTGCTGCCAGTGGCGATAAGTCGTGTCTTACCGGGTTGGACTCAAGACGATAGTTACC
GGATAAGGCGCAGCGGTCGGGCTGAACGGGGGGTTCGTGCACACAGCCCAGCTTGGAGCGAACGACCTAC
ACCGAACTGAGATACCTACAGCGTGAGCTATGAGAAAGCGCCACGCTTCCCGAAGGGAGAAAGGCGGACA
GGTATCCGGTAAGCGGCAGGGTCGGAACAGGAGAGCGCACGAGGGAGCTTCCAGGGGGAAACGCCTGGTA
TCTTTATAGTCCTGTCGGGTTTCGCCACCTCTGACTTGAGCGTCGATTTTTGTGATGCTCGTCAGGGGGG
CGGAGCCTATGGAAAAACGCCAGCAACGCGGCCTTTTTACGGTTCCTGGCCTTTTGCTGGCCTTTTGCTC
ACATGTTCTTTCCTGCGTTATCCCCTGATTCTGTGGATAACCGTATTACCGCCTTTGAGTGAGCTGATAC
CGCTCGCCGCAGCCGAACGACCGAGCGCAGCGAGTCAGTGAGCGAGGAAGCGGAAGAGCGCCTGATGCGG
TATTTTCTCCTTACGCATCTGTGCGGTATTTCACACCGCATATGGTGCACTCTCAGTACAATCTGCTCTG
ATGCCGCATAGTTAAGCCAGCTGTGGAATGTGTGTCAGTTAGGGTGTGGAAAGTCCCCAGGCTCCCCAGC
AGGCAGAAGTATGCAAAGCATGCATCTCAATTAGTCAGCAACCAGGTGTGGAAAGTCCCCAGGCTCCCCA
GCAGGCAGAAGTATGCAAAGCATGCATCTCAATTAGTCAGCAACCATAGTCCCGCCCCTAACTCCGCCCA
TCCCGCCCCTAACTCCGCCCAGTTCCGCCCATTCTCCGCCCCATGGCTGACTAATTTTTTTTATTTATGC
AGAGGCCGAGGCCGCCTCGGCCTCTGAGCTATTCCAGAAGTAGTGAGGAGGCTTTTTTGGAGGCCTAGGC
TTTTGCAAAAAGCTTGCATGCCTGCAGGTCGGCCGCCACGACCGGTGCCGCCACCATCCCCTGACCCACG
CCCCTGACCCCTCACAAGGAGACGACCTTCCATGACCGAGTACAAGCCCACGGTGCGCCTCGCCACCCGC
GACGACGTCCCCCGGGCCGTACGCACCCTCGCCGCCGCGTTCGCCGACTACCCCGCCACGCGCCACACCG
TCGACCCGGACCGCCACATCGAGCGGGTCACCGAGCTGCAAGAACTCTTCCTCACGCGCGTCGGGCTCGA
CATCGGCAAGGTGTGGGTCGCGGACGACGGCGCCGCGGTGGCGGTCTGGACCACGCCGGAGAGCGTCGAA
GCGGGGGCGGTGTTCGCCGAGATCGGCCCGCGCATGGCCGAGTTGAGCGGTTCCCGGCTGGCCGCGCAGC
AACAGATGGAAGGCCTCCTGGCGCCGCACCGGCCCAAGGAGCCCGCGTGGTTCCTGGCCACCGTCGGCGT
CTCGCCCGACCACCAGGGCAAGGGTCTGGGCAGCGCCGTCGTGCTCCCCGGAGTGGAGGCGGCCGAGCGC
GCCGGGGTGCCCGCCTTCCTGGAGACCTCCGCGCCCCGCAACCTCCCCTTCTACGAGCGGCTCGGCTTCA
CCGTCACCGCCGACGTCGAGGTGCCCGAAGGACCGCGCACCTGGTGCATGACCCGCAAGCCCGGTGCCTG
ACGCCCGCCCCACGACCCGCAGCGCCCGACCGAAAGGAGCGCACGACCCCATGGCTCCGACCGAAGCCAC
CCGGGGCGGCCCCGCCGACCCCGCACCCGCCCCCGAGGCCCACCGACTCTAGAGGATCATAATCAGCCAT
ACCACATTTGTAGAGGTTTTACTTGCTTTAAAAAACCTCCCACACCTCCCCCTGAACCTGAAACATAAAA
TGAATGCAATTGTTGTTGTTAACTTGTTTATTGCAGCTTATAATGGTTACAAATAAAGCAATAGCATCAC
AAATTTCACAAATAAAGCATTTTTTTCACTGCATTCTAGTTGTGGTTTGTCCAAACTCATCAATGTATCT
TATCATGTCTGGATCACTCGCCGATAGTGGAAACCGACGCCCCAGCACTCGTCCGGATCGGGAGATGGGG
GAGGCTAACTGAAACACGGAAGGAGACAATACCGGAAGGAACCCGCGCTATGACGGCAATAAAAAGACAG
AATAAAACGCACGGGTGTTGGGTCGTTTGTTCATAAACGCGGGGTTCGGTCCCAGGGCTGGCACTCTGTC
GATACCCCACCGAGACCCCATTGGGGCCAATACGCCCGCGTTTCTTCCTTTTCCCCACCCCACCCCCCAA
GTTCGGGTGAAGGCCCAGGGCTCGCAGCCAACGTCGGGGCGGCAGGCCCTGCCATAGCCACTGGCCCCGT
GGGTTAGGGACGGGGTCCCCCATGGGGAATGGTTTATGGTTCGTGGGGGTTATTATTTTGGGCGTTGCGT
GGGGTCAGGTCCACGACTGGACTGAGCAGACAGACCCATGGTTTTTGGATGGCCTGGGCATGGACCGCAT
GTACTGGCGCGACACGAACACCGGGCGTCTGTGGCTGCCAAACACCCCCGACCCCCAAAAACCACCGCGC
GGATTTCTGGCGTGCCAAGCTAGTCGACCAATTCTCATGTTTGACAGCTTATCATCGCAGATCCGGGCAA
CGTTGTTGCCATTGCTGCAGGCGCAGAACTGGTAGGTATGGAAGATCTCTAGAAGCTGGGTACCAGCTGC
TAGCAAGCTTGCTAGCGGCCGAGGCGTATCACGAGGCCCTTTCGTCTTCACTC
