Features (pLannotate 1.2.2; 27 found; start..end, strand, type, name):
     70..204     -  polyA_signal   SV40 poly(A) signal: SV40 polyadenylation signal
    227..310     -  CDS            large T antigen (fragment): large T antigen from SV40 (simian virus 40)
    313..353     +  CDS            rop (fragment): Rop protein, which maintains plasmids at low copy number; rop
    465..483     -  misc_feature   MCS (fragment): pUC18/19 multiple cloning site
    929..2718    -  rep_origin     oriP: Epstein-Barr virus oriP replication origin (Yates et al., 2000)
   2719..2937    -  CDS            gL (fragment): GL_EBVB9 - Experimental evidence at protein level: Swiss-Prot protein existence level 1. The heterodimer glycoprotein H-glycoprotein L is required for the fusion of viral and plasma membranes leading to virus entry into the host cell. Acts as a functional inhibitor of gH and maintains gH in an inhibited form. Upon binding to host integrins, gL dissociates from gH leading to activation of the viral fusion glycoproteins gB and gH. Fusion of EBV with B-lymphocytes requires the additional receptor- binding protein gp42, which forms a complex with gH/gL. The heterodimer gH/gL targets also host EPHA
   3020..4027    -  CDS            EBNA1 (fragment): Epstein-Barr nuclear antigen 1, also known as EBNA-1 crucial for latent viral infection, and for episomal amplification of vectors containing the oriP origin (Okita et al., 2013)
   3976..4324    -  CDS            EBNA1 (fragment): Epstein-Barr nuclear antigen 1, also known as EBNA-1 crucial for latent viral infection, and for episomal amplification of vectors containing the oriP origin (Okita et al., 2013)
   4362..4706    -  CDS            BRRF2_EBVB9 (fragment): Protein inferred from homology: Swiss-Prot protein existence level 3. From Epstein-Barr virus (strain B95-8) (HHV-4) (Human herpesvirus 4).
   4709..4732    -  promoter       tet promoter (fragment): E. coli promoter for tetracycline efflux protein gene
   4845..4949    +  promoter       AmpR promoter: bla
   4950..5810    +  CDS            AmpR: β-lactamase; bla; confers resistance to ampicillin, carbenicillin, and related antibiotics
   5981..6569    +  rep_origin     ori: high-copy-number ColE1/pMB1/pBR322/pUC origin of replication
   6755..6854    -  misc_feature   bom (fragment): basis of mobility region from pBR322
   6864..7193    +  promoter       SV40 promoter: SV40 enhancer and early promoter
   7194..7215    -  misc_feature   MCS (fragment): pUC18/19 multiple cloning site
   7286..7885    +  CDS            PuroR: puromycin N-acetyltransferase; pac from Streptomyces alboniger; confers resistance to puromycin
   7935..8000    +  CDS            dmpM (fragment): DMPM_STRAD - Protein inferred from homology: Swiss-Prot protein existence level 3. From Streptomyces alboniger.
   8009..8092    +  CDS            large T antigen (fragment): large T antigen from SV40 (simian virus 40)
   8115..8249    +  polyA_signal   SV40 poly(A) signal: SV40 polyadenylation signal
   8250..8316    +  CDS            HygR (fragment): hygromycin B phosphotransferase confers resistance to hygromycin
   8358..8406    +  polyA_signal   HSV TK poly(A) signal: herpes simplex virus thymidine kinase polyadenylation signal (Cole and Stacy, 1985)
   8497..8513    -  polyA_signal   bGH poly(A) signal (fragment): bovine growth hormone polyadenylation signal
   8606..8830    +  CDS            gH (fragment): GH_HHV11 - Experimental evidence at protein level: Swiss-Prot protein existence level 1. The heterodimer glycoprotein H-glycoprotein L is required for the fusion of viral and plasma membranes leading to virus entry into the host cell. Following initial binding to host receptor, membrane fusion is mediated by the fusion machinery composed of gB and the heterodimer gH/gL. May also be involved in the fusion between the virion envelope and the outer nuclear membrane during virion morphogenesis. From Human herpesvirus 1 (strain 17) (HHV-1) (Human herpes simplex virus 1).
   8835..8851    +  promoter       tet promoter (fragment): E. coli promoter for tetracycline efflux protein gene
   8861..8886    -  CDS            bla(M) (fragment): β-lactamase lacking the signal sequence; bla(M); allows cytosolic expression of β-lactamase
   8988..9302    +  promoter       tight TRE promoter: Tet-responsive promoter PTight, consisting of seven tet operator sequences followed by the minimal CMV promoter
>Addgene plasmid #131452 | pDA019 Sequencing Result | analyzer sequence | sequence record 256666
TGGAGCGGCCGCGTTTAAACTTAATTAAGGCGCGCCATGCGCACGTATACCACGTGCTTAAGTTCGAAGG
ATCCAGACATGATAAGATACATTGATGAGTTTGGACAAACCACAACTAGAATGCAGTGAAAAAAATGCTT
TATTTGTGAAATTTGTGATGCTATTGCTTTATTTGTAACCATTATAAGCTGCAATAAACAAGTTAACAAC
AACAATTGCATTCATTTTATGTTTCAGGTTCAGGGGGAGGTGTGGGAGGTTTTTTAAAGCAAGTAAAACC
TCTACAAATGTGGTATGGCTGATTATGATCCGGCTGCCTCGCGCGTTTCGGTGATGACGGTGAAAACCTC
TGACACATGCAGCTCCCGGAGACGGTCACAGCTTGTCTGTAAGCGGATGCCGGGAGCAGACAAGCCCGTC
AGGGCGCGTCAGCGGGTGTTGGCGGGTGTCGGGGCGCAGCCATGAGGTCGACTCTAGAGGATCGATCCCC
GCCCCGGACGAACTAAACCTGACTACGACATCTCTGCCCCTTCTTCGCGGGGCAGTGCATGTAATCCCTT
CAGTTGGTTGGTACAACTTGCCAACTGGGCCCTGTTCCACATGTGACACGGGGGGGGACCAAACACAAAG
GGGTTCTCTGACTGTAGTTGACATCCTTATAAATGGATGTGCACATTTGCCAACACTGAGTGGCTTTCAT
CCTGGAGCAGACTTTGCAGTCTGTGGACTGCAACACAACATTGCCTTTATGTGTAACTCTTGGCTGAAGC
TCTTACACCAATGCTGGGGGACATGTACCTCCCAGGGGCCCAGGAAGACTACGGGAGGCTACACCAACGT
CAATCAGAGGGGCCTGTGTAGCTACCGATAAGCGGACCCTCAAGAGGGCATTAGCAATAGTGTTTATAAG
GCCCCCTTGTTAACCCTAAACGGGTAGCATATGCTTCCCGGGTAGTAGTATATACTATCCAGACTAACCC
TAATTCAATAGCATATGTTACCCAACGGGAAGCATATGCTATCGAATTAGGGTTAGTAAAAGGGTCCTAA
GGAACAGCGATATCTCCCACCCCATGAGCTGTCACGGTTTTATTTACATGGGGTCAGGATTCCACGAGGG
TAGTGAACCATTTTAGTCACAAGGGCAGTGGCTGAAGATCAAGGAGCGGGCAGTGAACTCTCCTGAATCT
TCGCCTGCTTCTTCATTCTCCTTCGTTTAGCTAATAGAATAACTGCTGAGTTGTGAACAGTAAGGTGTAT
GTGAGGTGCTCGAAAACAAGGTTTCAGGTGACGCCCCCAGAATAAAATTTGGACGGGGGGTTCAGTGGTG
GCATTGTGCTATGACACCAATATAACCCTCACAAACCCCTTGGGCAATAAATACTAGTGTAGGAATGAAA
CATTCTGAATATCTTTAACAATAGAAATCCATGGGGTGGGGACAAGCCGTAAAGACTGGATGTCCATCTC
ACACGAATTTATGGCTATGGGCAACACATAATCCTAGTGCAATATGATACTGGGGTTATTAAGATGTGTC
CCAGGCAGGGACCAAGACAGGTGAACCATGTTGTTACACTCTATTTGTAACAAGGGGAAAGAGAGTGGAC
GCCGACAGCAGCGGACTCCACTGGTTGTCTCTAACACCCCCGAAAATTAAACGGGGCTCCACGCCAATGG
GGCCCATAAACAAAGACAAGTGGCCACTCTTTTTTTTGAAATTGTGGAGTGGGGGCACGCGTCAGCCCCC
ACACGCCGCCCTGCGGTTTTGGACTGTAAAATAAGGGTGTAATAACTTGGCTGATTGTAACCCCGCTAAC
CACTGCGGTCAAACCACTTGCCCACAAAACCACTAATGGCACCCCGGGGAATACCTGCATAAGTAGGTGG
GCGGGCCAAGATAGGGGCGCGATTGCTGCGATCTGGAGGACAAATTACACACACTTGCGCCTGAGCGCCA
AGCACAGGGTTGTTGGTCCTCATATTCACGAGGTCGCTGAGAGCACGGTGGGCTAATGTTGCCATGGGTA
GCATATACTACCCAAATATCTGGATAGCATATGCTATCCTAATCTATATCTGGGTAGCATAGGCTATCCT
AATCTATATCTGGGTAGCATATGCTATCCTAATCTATATCTGGGTAGTATATGCTATCCTAATTTATATC
TGGGTAGCATAGGCTATCCTAATCTATATCTGGGTAGCATATGCTATCCTAATCTATATCTGGGTAGTAT
ATGCTATCCTAATCTGTATCCGGGTAGCATATGCTATCCTAATAGAGATTAGGGTAGTATATGCTATCCT
AATTTATATCTGGGTAGCATATACTACCCAAATATCTGGATAGCATATGCTATCCTAATCTATATCTGGG
TAGCATATGCTATCCTAATCTATATCTGGGTAGCATAGGCTATCCTAATCTATATCTGGGTAGCATATGC
TATCCTAATCTATATCTGGGTAGTATATGCTATCCTAATTTATATCTGGGTAGCATAGGCTATCCTAATC
TATATCTGGGTAGCATATGCTATCCTAATCTATATCTGGGTAGTATATGCTATCCTAATCTGTATCCGGG
TAGCATATGCTATCCTCATGCATATACAGTCAGCATATGATACCCAGTAGTAGAGTGGGAGTGCTATCCT
TTGCATATGCCGCCACCTCCCAAGGGGGCGTGAATTTTCGCTGCTTGTCCTTTTCCTGCTGGTTGCTCCC
ATTCTTAGGTGAATTTAAGGAGGCCAGGCTAAAGCCGTCGCATGTCTGATTGCTCACCAGGTAAATGTCG
CTAATGTTTTCCAACGCGAGAAGGTGTTGAGCGCGGAGCTGAGTGACGTGACAACATGGGTATGCCCAAT
TGCCCCATGTTGGGAGGACGAAAATGGTGACAAGACAGATGGCCAGAAATACACCAACAGCACGCATGAT
GTCTACTGGGGATTTATTCTTTAGTGCGGGGGAATACACGGCTTTTAATACGATTGAGGGCGTCTCCTAA
CAAGTTACATCACTCCTGCCCTTCCTCACCCTCATCTCCATCACCTCCTTCATCTCCGTCATCTCCGTCA
TCACCCTCCGCGGCAGCCCCTTCCACCATAGGTGGAAACCAGGGAGGCAAATCTACTCCATCGTCAAAGC
TGCACACAGTCACCCTGATATTGCAGGTAGGAGCGGGCTTTGTCATAACAAGGTCCTTAATCGCATCCTT
CAAAACCTCAGCAAATATATGAGTTTGTAAAAAGACCATGAAATAACAGACAATGGACTCCCTTAGCGGG
CCAGGTTGTGGGCCGGGTCCAGGGGCCATTCCAAAGGGGAGACGACTCAATGGTGTAAGACGACATTGTG
GAATAGCAAGGGCAGTTCCTCGCCTTAGGTTGTAAAGGGAGGTCTTACTACCTCCATATACGAACACACC
GGCGACCCAAGTTCCTTCGTCGGTAGTCCTTTCTACGTGACTCCTAGCCAGGAGAGCTCTTAAACCTTCT
GCAATGTTCTCAAATTTCGGGTTGGAACCTCCTTGACCACGATGCTTTCCAAACCACCCTCCTTTTTTGC
GCCTGCCTCCATCACCCTGACCCCGGGGTCCAGTGCTTGGGCCTTCTCCTGGGTCATCTGCGGGGCCCTG
CTCTATCGCTCCCGGGGGCACGTCAGGCTCACCATCTGGGCCACCTTCTTGGTGGTATTCAAAATAATCG
GCTTCCCCTACAGGGTGGAAAAATGGCCTTCTACCTGGAGGGGGCCTGCGCGGTGGAGACCCGGATGATG
ATGACTGACTACTGGGACTCCTGGGCCTCTTTTCTCCACGTCCACGACCTCTCCCCCTGGCTCTTTCACG
ACTTCCCCCCCTGGCTCTTTCACGTCCTCTACCCCGGCGGCCTCCACTACCTCCTCGACCCCGGCCTCCA
CTACCTCCTCGACCCCGGCCTCCACTGCCTCCTCGACCCCGGCCTCCACCTCCTGCTCCTGCCNNNCCTC
CTGCTCCTGCCCCTCCTCCTGCTCCTGCCCCTCCTGCTCCTGCCCCTCCCGCTCCTGCTCCTGCTCCTGT
TCCACCGTGGGTCCCTTTGCAGCCAATGCAACTTGGACGTTTTTGGGGTCTCCGGACACCATCTCTATGT
CTTGGCCCTGATCCTGAGCCGCCCGGGGCTCCTGGTCTTCCGCCTCCTCGTCCTCGTCCTCTTCCCCGTC
CTCGTCCATGGTTATCACCCCCTCTTCTTTGAGGTCCACTGCCGCCGGAGCCTTCTGGTCCAGATGTGTC
TCCCTTCTCTCCTAGGCCATTTCCAGGTCCTGTACCTGGCCCCTCGTCAGACATGATTCACACTAAAAGA
GATCAATAGACATCTTTATTAGACGACGCTCAGTGAATACAGGGAGTGCAGACTCCTGCCCCCTCCAACA
GCCCCCCCACCCTCATCCCCTTCATGGTCGCTGTCAGACAGATCCAGGTCTGAAAATTCCCCATCCTCCG
AACCATCCTCGTCCTCATCACCAATTACTCGCAGCCCGGAAAACTCCCGCTGAACATCCTCAAGATTTGC
GTCCTGAGCCTCAAGCCAGGCCTCAAATTCCTCGTCCCCCTTTTTGCTGGACGGTAGGGATGGGGATTCT
CGGGACCCCTCCTCTTCCTCTTCAAGGTCACCAGACAGAGATGCTACTGGGGCAACGGAAGAAAAGCTGG
GTGCGGCCTGTGAGGATCAGCTTATCGATGATAAGCTGTCAAACATGAGAATTCTTGAAGACGAAAGGGC
CTCGTGATACGCCTATTTTTATAGGTTAATGTCATGATAATAATGGTTTCTTAGACGTCAGGTGGCACTT
TTCGGGGAAATGTGCGCGGAACCCCTATTTGTTTATTTTTCTAAATACATTCAAATATGTATCCGCTCAT
GAGACAATAACCCTGATAAATGCTTCAATAATATTGAAAAAGGAAGAGTATGAGTATTCAACATTTCCGT
GTCGCCCTTATTCCCTTTTTTGCGGCATTTTGCCTTCCTGTTTTTGCTCACCCAGAAACGCTGGTGAAAG
TAAAAGATGCTGAAGATCAGTTGGGTGCACGAGTGGGTTACATCGAACTGGATCTCAACAGCGGTAAGAT
CCTTGAGAGTTTTCGCCCCGAAGAACGTTTTCCAATGATGAGCACTTTTAAAGTTCTGCTATGTGGCGCG
GTATTATCCCGTGTTGACGCCGGGCAAGAGCAACTCGGTCGCCGCATACACTATTCTCAGAATGACTTGG
TTGAGTACTCACCAGTCACAGAAAAGCATCTTACGGATGGCATGACAGTAAGAGAATTATGCAGTGCTGC
CATAACCATGAGTGATAACACTGCGGCCAACTTACTTCTGACAACGATCGGAGGACCGAAGGAGCTAACC
GCTTTTTTGCACAACATGGGGGATCATGTAACTCGCCTTGATCGTTGGGAACCGGAGCTGAATGAAGCCA
TACCAAACGACGAGCGTGACACCACGATGCCTGCAGCAATGGCAACAACGTTGCGCAAACTATTAACTGG
CGAACTACTTACTCTAGCTTCCCGGCAACAATTAATAGACTGGATGGAGGCGGATAAAGTTGCAGGACCA
CTTCTGCGCTCGGCCCTTCCGGCTGGCTGGTTTATTGCTGATAAATCTGGAGCCGGTGAGCGTGGGTCTC
GCGGTATCATTGCAGCACTGGGGCCAGATGGTAAGCCCTCCCGTATCGTAGTTATCTACACGACGGGGAG
TCAGGCAACTATGGATGAACGAAATAGACAGATCGCTGAGATAGGTGCCTCACTGATTAAGCATTGGTAA
CTGTCAGACCAAGTTTACTCATATATACTTTAGATTGATTTAAAACTTCATTTTTAATTTAAAAGGATCT
AGGTGAAGATCCTTTTTGATAATCTCATGACCAAAATCCCTTAACGTGAGTTTTCGTTCCACTGAGCGTC
AGACCCCGTAGAAAAGATCAAAGGATCTTCTTGAGATCCTTTTTTTCTGCGCGTAATCTGCTGCTTGCAA
ACAAAAAAACCACCGCTACCAGCGGTGGTTTGTTTGCCGGATCAAGAGCTACCAACTCTTTTTCCGAAGG
TAACTGGCTTCAGCAGAGCGCAGATACCAAATACTGTCCTTCTAGTGTAGCCGTAGTTAGGCCACCACTT
CAAGAACTCTGTAGCACCGCCTACATACCTCGCTCTGCTAATCCTGTTACCAGTGGCTGCTGCCAGTGGC
GATAAGTCGTGTCTTACCGGGTTGGACTCAAGACGATAGTTACCGGATAAGGCGCAGCGGTCGGGCTGAA
CGGGGGGTTCGTGCACACAGCCCAGCTTGGAGCGAACGACCTACACCGAACTGAGATACCTACAGCGTGA
GCTATGAGAAAGCGCCACGCTTCCCGAAGGGAGAAAGGCGGACAGGTATCCGGTAAGCGGCAGGGTCGGA
ACAGGAGAGCGCACGAGGGAGCTTCCAGGGGGAAACGCCTGGTATCTTTATAGTCCTGTCGGGTTTCGCC
ACCTCTGACTTGAGCGTCGATTTTTGTGATGCTCGTCAGGGGGGCGGAGCCTATGGAAAAACGCCAGCAA
CGCGGCCTTTTTACGGTTCCTGGCCTTTTGCTGGCCTTTTGCTCACATGTTCTTTCCTGCGTTATCCCCT
GATTCTGTGGATAACCGTATTACCGCCTTTGAGTGAGCTGATACCGCTCGCCGCAGCCGAACGACCGAGC
GCAGCGAGTCAGTGAGCGAGGAAGCGGAAGAGCGCCTGATGCGGTATTTTCTCCTTACGCATCTGTGCGG
TATTTCACACCGCATATGGTGCACTCTCAGTACAATCTGCTCTGATGCCGCATAGTTAAGCCAGCTGTGG
AATGTGTGTCAGTTAGGGTGTGGAAAGTCCCCAGGCTCCCCAGCAGGCAGAAGTATGCAAAGCATGCATC
TCAATTAGTCAGCAACCAGGTGTGGAAAGTCCCCAGGCTCCCCAGCAGGCAGAAGTATGCAAAGCATGCA
TCTCAATTAGTCAGCAACCATAGTCCCGCCCCTAACTCCGCCCATCCCGCCCCTAACTCCGCCCAGTTCC
GCCCATTCTCCGCCCCATGGCTGACTAATTTTTTTTATTTATGCAGAGGCCGAGGCCGCCTCGGCCTCTG
AGCTATTCCAGAAGTAGTGAGGAGGCTTTTTTGGAGGCCTAGGCTTTTGCAAAAAGCTTGCATGCCTGCA
GGTCGGCCGCCACGACCGGTGCCGCCACCATCCCCTGACCCACGCCCCTGACCCCTCACAAGGAGACGAC
CTTCCATGACCGAGTACAAGCCCACGGTGCGCCTCGCCACCCGCGACGACGTCCCCCGGGCCGTACGCAC
CCTCGCCGCCGCGTTCGCCGACTACCCCGCCACGCGCCACACCGTCGACCCGGACCGCCACATCGAGCGG
GTCACCGAGCTGCAAGAACTCTTCCTCACGCGCGTCGGGCTCGACATCGGCAAGGTGTGGGTCGCGGACG
ACGGCGCCGCGGTGGCGGTCTGGACCACGCCGGAGAGCGTCGAAGCGGGGGCGGTGTTCGCCGAGATCGG
CCCGCGCATGGCCGAGTTGAGCGGTTCCCGGCTGGCCGCGCAGCAACAGATGGAAGGCCTCCTGGCGCCG
CACCGGCCCAAGGAGCCCGCGTGGTTCCTGGCCACCGTCGGCGTCTCGCCCGACCACCAGGGCAAGGGTC
TGGGCAGCGCCGTCGTGCTCCCCGGAGTGGAGGCGGCCGAGCGCGCCGGGGTGCCCGCCTTCCTGGAGAC
CTCCGCGCCCCGCAACCTCCCCTTCTACGAGCGGCTCGGCTTCACCGTCACCGCCGACGTCGAGGTGCCC
GAAGGACCGCGCACCTGGTGCATGACCCGCAAGCCCGGTGCCTGACGCCCGCCCCACGACCCGCAGCGCC
CGACCGAAAGGAGCGCACGACCCCATGGCTCCGACCGAAGCCACCCGGGGCGGCCCCGCCGACCCCGCAC
CCGCCCCCGAGGCCCACCGACTCTAGAGGATCATAATCAGCCATACCACATTTGTAGAGGTTTTACTTGC
TTTAAAAAACCTCCCACACCTCCCCCTGAACCTGAAACATAAAATGAATGCAATTGTTGTTGTTAACTTG
TTTATTGCAGCTTATAATGGTTACAAATAAAGCAATAGCATCACAAATTTCACAAATAAAGCATTTTTTT
CACTGCATTCTAGTTGTGGTTTGTCCAAACTCATCAATGTATCTTATCATGTCTGGATCACTCGCCGATA
GTGGAAACCGACGCCCCAGCACTCGTCCGGATCGGGAGATGGGGGAGGCTAACTGAAACACGGAAGGAGA
CAATACCGGAAGGAACCCGCGCTATGACGGCAATAAAAAGACAGAATAAAACGCACGGGTGTTGGGTCGT
TTGTTCATAAACGCGGGGTTCGGTCCCAGGGCTGGCACTCTGTCGATACCCCACCGAGACCCCATTGGGG
CCAATACGCCCGCGTTTCTTCCTTTTCCCCACCCCACCCCCCAAGTTCGGGTGAAGGCCCAGGGCTCGCA
GCCAACGTCGGGGCGGCAGGCCCTGCCATAGCCACTGGCCCCGTGGGTTAGGGACGGGGTCCCCCATGGG
GAATGGTTTATGGTTCGTGGGGGTTATTATTTTGGGCGTTGCGTGGGGTCAGGTCCACGACTGGACTGAG
CAGACAGACCCATGGTTTTTGGATGGCCTGGGCATGGACCGCATGTACTGGCGCGACACGAACACCGGGC
GTCTGTGGCTGCCAAACACCCCCGACCCCCAAAAACCACCGCGCGGATTTCTGGCGTGCCAAGCTAGTCG
ACCAATTCTCATGTTTGACAGCTTATCATCGCAGATCCGGGCAACGTTGTTGCCATTGCTGCAGGCGCAG
AACTGGTAGGTATGGAAGATCTCTAGAAGCTGGGTACCAGCTGCTAGCAAGCTTGCTAGCGGCCGAGGCG
TATCACGAGGCCCTTTCGTCTTCACTCGAGTTTACTCCCTATCAGTGATAGAGAACGTATGTCGAGTTTA
CTCCCTATCAGTGATAGAGAACGATGTCGAGTTTACTCCCTATCAGTGATAGAGAACGTATGTCGAGTTT
ACTCCCTATCAGTGATAGAGAACGTATGTCGAGTTTACTCCCTATCAGTGATAGAGAACGTATGTCGAGT
TTATCCCTATCAGTGATAGAGAACGTATGTCGAGTTTACTCCCTATCAGTGATAGAGAACGTATGTCGAG
GTAGGCGTGTACGGTGGGAGGCCTATATAAGCAGAGCTCGTTTAGTGAACCGTCAGATCGCC
