>Addgene plasmid #131452 | pDA019 | depositor partial sequence | sequence record 252255 | multicloning site
GCGGCCGCGTTTAAACTTAATTAAGGCGCGCCATGCGCACGTATACCACGTGCTTAAGTTCGAAGGATCC
